>Addgene plasmid #89427 | pGAD424-hSyntenin2b | addgene full sequence | sequence record 177610 | Addgene NGS Result
GTACTGAGAGTGCACCATAACGCATTTAAGCATAAACACGCACTATGCCGTTCTTCTCATGTATATATAT
ATACAGGCAACACGCAGATATAGGTGCGACGTGAACAGTGAGCTGTATGTGCGCAGCTCGCGTTGCATTT
TCGGAAGCGCTCGTTTTCGGAAACGCTTTGAAGTTCCTATTCCGAAGTTCCTATTCTCTAGCTAGAAAGT
ATAGGAACTTCAGAGCGCTTTTGAAAACCAAAAGCGCTCTGAAGACGCACTTTCAAAAAACCAAAAACGC
ACCGGACTGTAACGAGCTACTAAAATATTGCGAATACCGCTTCCACAAACATTGCTCAAAAGTATCTCTT
TGCTATATATCTCTGTGCTATATCCCTATATAACCTACCCATCCACCTTTCGCTCCTTGAACTTGCATCT
AAACTCGACCTCTACATTTTTTATGTTTATCTCTAGTATTACTCTTTAGACAAAAAAATTGTAGTAAGAA
CTATTCATAGAGTGAATCGAAAACAATACGAAAATGTAAACATTTCCTATACGTAGTATATAGAGACAAA
ATAGAAGAAACCGTTCATAATTTTCTGACCAATGAAGAATCATCAACGCTATCACTTTCTGTTCACAAAG
TATGCGCAATCCACATCGGTATAGAATATAATCGGGGATGCCTTTATCTTGAAAAAATGCACCCGCAGCT
TCGCTAGTAATCAGTAAACGCGGGAAGTGGAGTCAGGCTTTTTTTATGGAAGAGAAAATAGACACCAAAG
TAGCCTTCTTCTAACCTTAACGGACCTACAGTGCAAAAAGTTATCAAGAGACTGCATTATAGAGCGCACA
AAGGAGAAAAAAAGTAATCTAAGATGCTTTGTTAGAAAAATAGCGCTCTCGGGATGCATTTTTGTAGAAC
AAAAAAGAAGTATAGATTCTTTGTTGGTAAAATAGCGCTCTCGCGTTGCATTTCTGTTCTGTAAAAATGC
AGCTCAGATTCTTTGTTTGAAAAATTAGCGCTCTCGCGTTGCATTTTTGTTTTACAAAAATGAAGCACAG
ATTCTTCGTTGGTAAAATAGCGCTTTCGCGTTGCATTTCTGTTCTGTAAAAATGCAGCTCAGATTCTTTG
TTTGAAAAATTAGCGCTCTCGCGTTGCATTTTTGTTCTACAAAATGAAGCACAGATGCTTCGTTGCTTGC
ATGCAACTTCTTTTCTTTTTTTTTCTTTTCTCTCTCCCCCGTTGTTGTCTCACCATATCCGCAATGACAA
AAAAATGATGGAAGACACTAAAGGAAAAAATTAACGACAAAGACAGCACCAACAGATGTCGTTGTTCCAG
AGCTGATGAGGGGTATCTCGAAGCACACGAAACTTTTTCCTTCCTTCATTCACGCACACTACTCTCTAAT
GAGCAACGGTATACGGCCTTCCTTCCAGTTACTTGAATTTGAAATAAAAAAAAGTTTGCTGTCTTGCTAT
CAAGTATAAATAGACCTGCAATTATTAATCTTTTGTTTCCTCGTCATTGTTCTCGTTCCCTTTCTTCCTT
GTTTCTTTTTCTGCACAATATTTCAAGCTATACCAAGCATACAATCAACTCCAAGCTTTGCAAAGATGGA
TAAAGCGGAATTAATTCCCGAGCCTCCAAAAAAGAAGAGAAAGGTCGAATTGGGTACCGCCGCCAATTTT
AATCAAAGTGGGAATATTGCTGATAGCTCATTGTCCTTCACTTTCACTAACAGTAGCAACGGTCCGAACC
TCATAACAACTCAAACAAATTCTCAAGCGCTTTCACAACCAATTGCCTCCTCTAACGTTCATGATAACTT
CATGAATAATGAAATCACGGCTAGTAAAATTGATGATGGTAATAATTCAAAACCACTGTCACCTGGTTGG
ACGGACCAAACTGCGTATAACGCGTTTGGAATCACTACAGGGATGTTTAATACCACTACAATGGATGATG
TATATAACTATCTATTCGATGATGAAGATACCCCACCAAACCCAAAAAAAGAGATCTCTCGAGGATCCGA
ATTCCAGATGGTGGCACCGGTAACCGGGTACAGCCTGGGCGTGCGGCGAGCTGAGATCAAGCCCGGGGTG
CGCGAGATCCACCTGTGCAAGGACGAGCGCGGCAAGACCGGGCTGAGGCTGCGGAAGGTCGACCAGGGGC
TCTTTGTGCAGTTGGTCCAGGCCAACACCCCTGCATCCCTTGTGGGGCTGCGCTTTGGGGACCAGCTCCT
GCAGATTGACGGGCGTGACTGTGCTGGGTGGAGCTCGCACAAAGCCCATCAGGTGGTGAAGAAGGCATCA
GGCGATAAGATTGTCGTGGTGGTTCGGGACAGGCCGTTCCAGCGGACTGTCACCATGCACAAGGACAGCA
TGGGCCACGTCGGCTTCGTGATCAAGAAGGGGAAGATTGTCTCTCTGGTCAAAGGGAGTTCTGCGGCCTG
CAACGGGCTCCTCACCAACCACTACGTGTGTGAGGTGGACGGGCAGAATGTTATCGGGCTGAAGGACAAA
AAGATCATGGAGATTCTGGCCACGGCTGGGAACGTTGTCACCCTGACCATCATCCCCAGTGTGATCTACG
AGCACATGGTCAAAAAGTTGCCTCCAGTCCTGCTCCACCACACCATGGACCACTCCATCCCAGATGCCTG
AATTCCAGATCTATGAATCGTAGATACTGAAAAACCCCGCAAGTTCACTTCAACTGTGCATCGTGCACCA
TCTCAATTTCTTTCATTTATACATCGTTTTGCCTTCTTTTATGTAACTATACTCCTCTAAGTTTCAATCT
TGGCCATGTAACCTCTGATCTATAGAATTTTTTAAATGACTAGAATTAATGCCCATCTTTTTTTTGGACC
TAAATTCTTCATGAAAATATATTACGAGGGCTTATTCAGAAGCTTTGGACTTCTTCGCCAGAGGTTTGGT
CAAGTCTCCAATCAAGGTTGTCGGCTTGTCTACCTTGCCAGAAATTTACGAAAAGATGGAAAAGGGTCAA
ATCGTTGGTAGATACGTTGTTGACACTTCTAAATAAGCGAATTTCTTATGATTTATGATTTTTATTATTA
AATAAGTTATAAAAAAAATAAGTGTATACAAATTTTAAAGTGACTCTTAGGTTTTAAAACGAAAATTCTT
ATTCTTGAGTAACTCTTTCCTGTAGGTCAGGTTGCTTTCTCAGGTATAGCATGAGGTCGCTCTTATTGAC
CACACCTCTACCGGCATGCCGGTCGAAATTCCCCTACCCTATGAACATATTCCATTTTGTAATTTCGTGT
CGTTTCTATTATGAATTTCATTTATAAAGTTTATGTACAAATATCATAAAAAAAGAGAATCTTTTTAAGC
AAGGATTTTCTTAACTTCTTCGGCGACAGCATCACCGACTTCGGTGGTACTGTTGGAACCACCTAAATCA
CCAGTTCTGATACCTGCATCCAAAACCTTTTTAACTGCATCTTCAATGGCCTTACCTTCTTCAGGCAAGT
TCAATGACAATTTCAACATCATTGCAGCAGACAAGATAGTGGCGATAGGGTTGACCTTATTCTTTGGCAA
ATCTGGAGCAGAACCGTGGCATGGTTCGTACAAACCAAATGCGGTGTTCTTGTCTGGCAAAGAGGCCAAG
GACGCAGATGGCAACAAACCCAAGGAACCTGGGATAACGGAGGCTTCATCGGAGATGATATCACCAAACA
TGTTGCTGGTGATTATAATACCATTTAGGTGGGTTGGGTTCTTAACTAGGATCATGGCGGCAGAATCAAT
CAATTGATGTTGAACCTTCAATGTAGGAAATTCGTTCTTGATGGTTTCCTCCACAGTTTTTCTCCATAAT
CTTGAAGAGGCCAAAACATTAGCTTTATCCAAGGACCAAATAGGCAATGGTGGCTCATGTTGTAGGGCCA
TGAAAGCGGCCATTCTTGTGATTCTTTGCACTTCTGGAACGGTGTATTGTTCACTATCCCAAGCGACACC
ATCACCATCGTCTTCCTTTCTCTTACCAAAGTAAATACCTCCCACTAATTCTCTGACAACAACGAAGTCA
GTACCTTTAGCAAATTGTGGCTTGATTGGAGATAAGTCTAAAAGAGAGTCGGATGCAAAGTTACATGGTC
TTAAGTTGGCGTACAATTGAAGTTCTTTACGGATTTTTAGTAAACCTTGTTCAGGTCTAACACTACCTGT
ACCCCATTTAGGACCACCCACAGCACCTAACAAAACGGCATCAGCCTTCTTGGAGGCTTCCAGCGCCTCA
TCTGGAAGTGGAACACCTGTAGCATCGATAGCAGCACCACCAATTAAATGATTTTCGAAATCGAACTTGA
CATTGGAACGAACATCAGAAATAGCTTTAAGAACCTTAATGGCTTCGGCTGTGATTTCTTGACCAACGTG
GTCACCTGGCAAAACGACGATCTTCTTAGGGGCAGACATTAGAATGGTATATCCTTGAAATATATATATA
TATTGCTGAAATGTAAAAGGTAAGAAAAGTTAGAAAGTAAGACGATTGCTAACCACCTATTGGAAAAAAC
AATAGGTCCTTAAATAATATTGTCAACTTCAAGTATTGTGATGCAAGCATTTAGTCATGAACGCTTCTCT
ATTCTATATGAAAAGCCGGTTCCGGCGCTCTCACCTTTCCTTTTTCTCCCAATTTTTCAGTTGAAAAAGG
TATATGCGTCAGGCGACCTCTGAAATTAACAAAAAATTTCCAGTCATCGAATTTGATTCTGTGCGATAGC
GCCCCTGTGTGTTCTCGTTATGTTGAGGAAAAAAATAATGGTTGCTAAGAGATTCGAACTCTTGCATCTT
ACGATACCTGAGTATTCCCACAGTTGGGGGATCTCGACTCTAGCTAGAGGATCAATTCGTAATCATGTCA
TAGCTGTTTCCTGTGTGAAATTGTTATCCGCTCACAATTCCACACAACATACGAGCCGGAAGCATAAAGT
GTAAAGCCTGGGGTGCCTAATGAGTGAGCTAACTCACATTAATTGCGTTGCGCTCACTGCCCGCTTTCCA
GTCGGGAAACCTGTCGTGCCAGCTGCATTAATGAATCGGCCAACGCGCGGGGAGAGGCGGTTTGCGTATT
GGGCGCTCTTCCGCTTCCTCGCTCACTGACTCGCTGCGCTCGGTCGTTCGGCTGCGGCGAGCGGTATCAG
CTCACTCAAAGGCGGTAATACGGTTATCCACAGAATCAGGGGATAACGCAGGAAAGAACATGTGAGCAAA
AGGCCAGCAAAAGGCCAGGAACCGTAAAAAGGCCGCGTTGCTGGCGTTTTTCCATAGGCTCCGCCCCCCT
GACGAGCATCACAAAAATCGACGCTCAAGTCAGAGGTGGCGAAACCCGACAGGACTATAAAGATACCAGG
CGTTTCCCCCTGGAAGCTCCCTCGTGCGCTCTCCTGTTCCGACCCTGCCGCTTACCGGATACCTGTCCGC
CTTTCTCCCTTCGGGAAGCGTGGCGCTTTCTCATAGCTCACGCTGTAGGTATCTCAGTTCGGTGTAGGTC
GTTCGCTCCAAGCTGGGCTGTGTGCACGAACCCCCCGTTCAGCCCGACCGCTGCGCCTTATCCGGTAACT
ATCGTCTTGAGTCCAACCCGGTAAGACACGACTTATCGCCACTGGCAGCAGCCACTGGTAACAGGATTAG
CAGAGCGAGGTATGTAGGCGGTGCTACAGAGTTCTTGAAGTGGTGGCCTAACTACGGCTACACTAGAAGA
ACAGTATTTGGTATCTGCGCTCTGCTGAAGCCAGTTACCTTCGGAAAAAGAGTTGGTAGCTCTTGATCCG
GCAAACAAACCACCGCTGGTAGCGGTGGTTTTTTTGTTTGCAAGCAGCAGATTACGCGCAGAAAAAAAGG
ATCTCAAGAAGATCCTTTGATCTTTTCTACGGGGTCTGACGCTCAGTGGAACGAAAACTCACGTTAAGGG
ATTTTGGTCATGAGATTATCAAAAAGGATCTTCACCTAGATCCTTTTAAATTAAAAATGAAGTTTTAAAT
CAATCTAAAGTATATATGAGTAAACTTGGTCTGACAGTTACCAATGCTTAATCAGTGAGGCACCTATCTC
AGCGATCTGTCTATTTCGTTCATCCATAGTTGCCTGACTCCCCGTCGTGTAGATAACTACGATACGGGAG
GGCTTACCATCTGGCCCCAGTGCTGCAATGATACCGCGAGACCCACGCTCACCGGCTCCAGATTTATCAG
CAATAAACCAGCCAGCCGGAAGGGCCGAGCGCAGAAGTGGTCCTGCAACTTTATCCGCCTCCATCCAGTC
TATTAATTGTTGCCGGGAAGCTAGAGTAAGTAGTTCGCCAGTTAATAGTTTGCGCAACGTTGTTGCCATT
GCTACAGGCATCGTGGTGTCACGCTCGTCGTTTGGTATGGCTTCATTCAGCTCCGGTTCCCAACGATCAA
GGCGAGTTACATGATCCCCCATGTTGTGCAAAAAAGCGGTTAGCTCCTTCGGTCCTCCGATCGTTGTCAG
AAGTAAGTTGGCCGCAGTGTTATCACTCATGGTTATGGCAGCACTGCATAATTCTCTTACTGTCATGCCA
TCCGTAAGATGCTTTTCTGTGACTGGTGAGTACTCAACCAAGTCATTCTGAGAATAGTGTATGCGGCGAC
CGAGTTGCTCTTGCCCGGCGTCAATACGGGATAATACCGCGCCACATAGCAGAACTTTAAAAGTGCTCAT
CATTGGAAAACGTTCTTCGGGGCGAAAACTCTCAAGGATCTTACCGCTGTTGAGATCCAGTTCGATGTAA
CCCACTCGTGCACCCAACTGATCTTCAGCATCTTTTACTTTCACCAGCGTTTCTGGGTGAGCAAAAACAG
GAAGGCAAAATGCCGCAAAAAAGGGAATAAGGGCGACACGGAAATGTTGAATACTCATACTCTTCCTTTT
TCAATATTATTGAAGCATTTATCAGGGTTATTGTCTCATGAGCGGATACATATTTGAATGTATTTAGAAA
AATAAACAAATAGGGGTTCCGCGCACATTTCCCCGAAAAGTGCCACCTGACGTCTAAGAAACCATTATTA
TCATGACATTAACCTATAAAAATAGGCGTATCACGAGGCCCTTTCGTCTCGCGCGTTTCGGTGATGACGG
TGAAAACCTCTGACACATGCAGCTCCCGGAGACGGTCACAGCTTGTCTGTAAGCGGATGCCGGGAGCAGA
CAAGCCCGTCAGGGCGCGTCAGCGGGTGTTGGCGGGTGTCGGGGCTGGCTTAACTATGCGGCATCAGAGC
AGATT
Features (pLannotate 1.2.2; 18 found; start..end, strand, type, name):
     20..1184    +  rep_origin     2μ ori: yeast 2μ plasmid origin of replication
   1194..1590    +  promoter       ADH1 promoter: S. cerevisiae ADH1; promoter for alcohol dehydrogenase 1
   1636..1655    +  CDS            SV40 NLS (fragment): nuclear localization signal of SV40 (simian virus 40) large T antigen
   1672..2013    +  CDS            GAL4 activation domain: activation domain of the GAL4 transcriptional activator; Saccharomyces cerevisiae GAL4 (truncated)
   2035..2658    +  CDS            SDCBP2 (fragment): SDCB2_HUMAN - Also known as SITAC18. Experimental evidence at protein level: Swiss-Prot protein existence level 1. Binds phosphatidylinositol 4,5-bisphosphate (PIP2). May play a role in the organization of nuclear PIP2, cell division and cell survival (PubMed:15961997). From Homo sapiens (Human).
   2909..3043    +  CDS            ADH1 (fragment): ADH1_YEAST - Also known as ADC1. Experimental evidence at protein level: Swiss-Prot protein existence level 1. This isozyme preferentially catalyzes the conversion of primary unbranched alcohols to their corresponding aldehydes. Also shows activity toward secondary alcohols. From Saccharomyces cerevisiae (strain ATCC 204508 / S288c) (Baker's yeast).
   3047..3234    +  terminator     ADH1 terminator: S. cerevisiae ADH1; transcription terminator for the S. cerevisiae alcohol dehydrogenase 1 (ADH1) gene
   3358..4449    -  CDS            LEU2: LEU3_YEAST - Experimental evidence at protein level: Swiss-Prot protein existence level 1. Catalyzes the oxidation of 3-carboxy-2-hydroxy-4- methylpentanoate (3-isopropylmalate) to 3-carboxy-4-methyl-2- oxopentanoate. The product decarboxylates to 4-methyl-2 oxopentanoate. From Saccharomyces cerevisiae (strain ATCC 204508 / S288c) (Baker's yeast).
   4450..4855    -  promoter       LEU2 promoter: S. cerevisiae LEU2
   4921..4937    -  protein_bind   lac operator: The lac repressor binds to the lac operator to inhibit transcription in E. coli. This inhibition can be relieved by adding lactose or isopropyl-β-D-thiogalactopyranoside (IPTG). lac repressor encoded by lacI
   4945..4975    -  promoter       lac promoter: promoter for the E. coli lac operon
   4990..5011    -  protein_bind   CAP binding site: CAP binding activates transcription in the presence of cAMP. E. coli catabolite activator protein
   5024..5116    -  CDS            lacI (fragment): lac repressor; lacI; The lac repressor binds to the lac operator to inhibit transcription in E. coli. This inhibition can be relieved by adding lactose or isopropyl-β-D-thiogalactopyranoside (IPTG).
   5299..5887    -  rep_origin     ori: high-copy-number ColE1/pMB1/pBR322/pUC origin of replication
   6058..6918    -  CDS            AmpR: β-lactamase; bla; confers resistance to ampicillin, carbenicillin, and related antibiotics
   6919..7023    -  promoter       AmpR promoter: bla
   7118..7153    +  CDS            rop (fragment): Rop protein, which maintains plasmids at low copy number; rop
   7255..19      +  misc_feature   bom (fragment) (across the origin): basis of mobility region from pBR322
