[The description below was written by a language model from this plasmid's Addgene catalogue record and pLannotate feature annotations shown in this document.]
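Description:
pGAD424-hSyntenin2b is a yeast two-hybrid "prey" plasmid built on the Clontech pGAD424 backbone, a yeast–E. coli shuttle vector of about 7.3 kb. In Saccharomyces cerevisiae it replicates episomally from the 2μ origin and is maintained by the LEU2 auxotrophic marker, expressed from its own promoter, which allows selection in leu2 strains on leucine-deficient medium. In bacteria it is propagated at high copy through a ColE1/pUC-type origin with ampicillin resistance from the β-lactamase gene. Short remnants of lac regulatory sequences, lacI, rop and the pBR322 bom region are also annotated and appear to be backbone leftovers rather than functional parts.

The expression cassette is driven by the yeast ADH1 promoter and closed by the ADH1 terminator, with a small fragment of ADH1 coding sequence lying just upstream of the terminator. It encodes an SV40 large T antigen nuclear localization signal followed by the GAL4 activation domain, fused at its C-terminal end to human SDCBP2 (syntenin-2, here the 2b form), which was inserted at EcoRI sites. The annotation detects the SDCBP2 coding region as a fragment of roughly 620 bp. When this fusion is co-expressed with a GAL4 DNA-binding-domain "bait", a physical interaction between the two proteins reconstitutes a transcriptional activator that turns on reporter genes in the host strain. The associated study used such assays to test binding of syntenin-1 and syntenin-2 to the neural cell recognition molecule neurofascin, and to examine syntenin self-association. Repository sequencing found an R138C substitution in the insert, whose functional effect is unknown.
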