Addgene plasmid #89427: pGAD424-hSyntenin2b
Purpose: Two-hybrid system
Depositing lab: Fritz Rathjen. Depositing organization: Max-Delbrueck-Centrum fuer Molekulare Medizin (MDC). Publication: The neural cell recognition molecule neurofascin interacts with syntenin-1 but not with syntenin-2, both of which reveal self-associating activity. Koroll M, Rathjen FG, Volkmer H. J Biol Chem. 2001 Apr 6;276(14):10646-54. doi: 10.1074/jbc.M010647200. Epub 2001 Jan 4. PubMed 11152476.
Backbone
  Vector backbone: pGAD424
  Backbone manufacturer: Clontech
  Vector type: Yeast Expression
  Selectable markers: LEU2
Growth in bacteria
  Bacterial resistance: Ampicillin, 100 μg/mL
  Growth temperature: 37°C
  Growth strain: DH5alpha
  Copy number: High Copy
Gene/Insert
  Gene/Insert name: SDCBP2 (alt name: Syntenin-2)
  Species: H. sapiens (human)
  Mutation: *see below
  Entrez Gene: SDCBP2 (a.k.a. SITAC, SITAC18, ST-2, ST2)
  Promoter: ADH1
  Tag / fusion protein: Gal4 AD (N terminal on backbone)
  Cloning method: Restriction Enzyme; 5′ cloning site EcoRI (unknown if destroyed); 3′ cloning site EcoRI (unknown if destroyed)
  Sequencing primers: 5′ Gal4-AD
Terms and licenses: Academic/Nonprofit Terms; Industry Terms: Not Available to Industry
Depositor comments: Note: Addgene's quality control found a R138C mutation in the syntenin-2b insert. The affect of this mutation is not known.
How to cite: pGAD424-hSyntenin2b was a gift from Fritz Rathjen (Addgene plasmid # 89427 ; http://n2t.net/addgene:89427 ; RRID:Addgene_89427)
